>Addgene plasmid #232094 | pCas9-EcRT-Z3-Nat | addgene full sequence | sequence record 462039 | Addgene NGS Result
TCCCCTGATTCTGTGGATAACCGTATTACCGCCTTTGAGTGAGCTGATACCGCTCGCCGCAGCCGAACGA
CCGAGCGCAGCGAGTCAGTGAGCGAGGAAGCGGAAGAGCGCCCAATACGCAAACCGCCTCTCCCCGCGCG
TTGGCCGATTCATTAATGCAGCTGGCACGACAGGTTTCCCGACTGGAAAGCGGGCAGTGAGCGCAACGCA
ATTAATGTGAGTTAGCTCACTCATTAGGCACCCCAGGCTTTACACTTTATGCTTCCGGCTCGTATGTTGT
GTGGAATTGTGAGCGGATAACAATTTCACACAGGAAACAGCTATGACCATGATTACGCCAAGCTCGAAAT
TAACCCTCACTAAAGGGAACAAAAGCTGCTAGAGCGGCCGCCAGCTGAAGCTTCGTACGCTGCAGGTCGA
CGGATCCCCGGGTTAATTAAGGCGCGCCAGATCTGTTTAGCTTGCCTCGTCCCCGCCGGGTCACCCGGCC
AGCGACATGGAGGCCCAGAATACCCTCCTTGACAGTCTTGACGTGCGCAGCTCAGGGGCATGATGTGACT
GTCGCCCGTACATTTAGCCCATACATCCCCATGTATAATCATTTGCATCCATACATTTTGATGGCCGCAC
GGCGCGAAGCAAAAATTACGGCTCCTCGCTGCAGACCTGCGAGCAGGGAAACGCTCCCCTCACAGACGCG
TTGAATTGTCCCCACGCCGCGCCCCTGTAGAGAAATATAAAAGGTTAGGATTTGCCACTGAGGTTCTTCT
TTCATATACTTCCTTTTAAAATCTTGCTAGGATACAGTTCTCACATCACATCCGAACATAAACAACCATG
GGTACCACTCTTGACGACACGGCTTACCGGTACCGCACCAGTGTCCCGGGGGACGCCGAGGCCATCGAGG
CACTGGATGGGTCCTTCACCACCGACACCGTCTTCCGCGTCACCGCCACCGGGGACGGCTTCACCCTGCG
GGAGGTGCCGGTGGACCCGCCCCTGACCAAGGTGTTCCCCGACGACGAATCGGACGACGAATCGGACGAC
GGGGAGGACGGCGACCCGGACTCCCGGACGTTCGTCGCGTACGGGGACGACGGCGACCTGGCGGGCTTCG
TGGTCGTCTCGTACTCCGGCTGGAACCGCCGGCTGACCGTCGAGGACATCGAGGTCGCCCCGGAGCACCG
GGGGCACGGGGTCGGGCGCGCGTTGATGGGGCTCGCGACGGAGTTCGCCCGCGAGCGGGGCGCCGGGCAC
CTCTGGCTGGAGGTCACCAACGTCAACGCACTGGCGATCCACGCGTACCGGCGGATGGGGTTCACCCTCT
GCGGCCTGGACACCGCCCTGTACGACGGCACCGCCTCGGACGGCGAGCAGGCGCTCTACATGAGCATGCC
CTGCCCCTAATCAGTACTGACAATAAAAAGATTCTTGTTTTCAAGAACTTGTCATTTGTATAGTTTTTTT
ATATTGTAGTTGTTCTATTTTAATCAAATGTTAGCGTGATTTATATTTTTTTTCGCCTCGACATCATCTG
CCCAGATGCGAAGTTAAGTGCGCAGAAAGTAATATCATGCGTCAATCGTATGTGAATGCTGGTCGCTATA
CTGCTGTCGATTCGATACTAACGCCGCCATCCAGTGTCGAAAACGAGCTCGAATTCATCGATGATATCAG
ATCCACTAGTGGCCTATGCGGCCGCCACCGCGGTGGAGCTCCAATTCGCCCTATAGTGAGTCGTATTACA
ATTCACTGGCCGTCGTTTTACAACGTCGTGACTGGGAAAACCCTGGCGTTACCCAACTTAATCGCCTTGC
AGCACATCCCCCTTTCGCCAGCTGGCGTAATAGCGAAGAGGCCCGCACCGATCGCCCTTCCCAACAGTTG
CGCAGCCTGAATGGCGAATGG
[124 nt withheld, positions 1912-2035]
C
[91 nt withheld, positions 2037-2127]
A
[49 nt withheld, positions 2129-2177]
CCTTTGACGTTGGAGTCCACGTTCTTT
[37 nt withheld, positions 2205-2241]
ACCCTATCTCGGTCTATTCTTTTGATTTATAAGGGATTTTGCCGATTTCGGCCTATTGGTTAAAAAATGA
GCTGATTTAACAAAAATTTAACGCGAATTTTAACAAAATATTAACGCTTACAATTTCCTGATGCGGTATT
TTCTCCTTACGCATCTGTGCGGTATTTCACACCGCATAGGGTAATAACTGATATAATTAAATTGAAGCTC
TAATTTGTGAGTTTAGTATACATGCATGCGTCGATCTCCCCTCAAGTGGCAAACTGCGACTGATATGAAA
GTAAAGTATCGGACCTTCTATTACGGAATGTATACAAACGCTACAGGATACAGTGATATTAAATAGAAAA
CAAGTCTACAATTAAATGGCAGAAAGAAGAACCAGCTTACTACTAACCACCATACTCATCAATACCCAGA
GCATCGGTGAACATCTGCTCAAATTCGAAGTCAGCCATATCCAGCGCACCGTAAGGTGCTGAATCATGTG
GAGTGAAGCCAGGCCCTGGAGAGTCCCCGTCACCCAACATATCTAAATCAAAATCGTCTAAAGCGTCAGC
GTGGGCCATGGCAACGTCTTCACCGTCCAAATGCAGTTCGCTAGATGTAGACCCTGCTGTCGCTAGGTGG
GATTGGTCGGTTTCTTCAACGGAGGCTCCGCCTCTAGAAGTTGGTGCATGCAACCTGTGAGCGTCCAGCA
TTTCTAGTAATAAATCATACAGAGGAACGACGTTTTTACACTTCATAGAATACAGGTGCTCCATACCCTT
GTTAGACATATGTCTAATGTGTGACAAAATTAGTAGTAACTGAGCTAGCCTCTGATGCTGTTGCTGCAGA
GTCAATCCTGCTTTCGCCATAAGGTGAATCAATGTATCAGTGATCTTGTCCAACACTCTATGTATATGGT
CTTTCTCTTCCAGGCTTTTCAGAGTTGAGCTTAAAAATGTATAGACACCGCTATTTAACAAAATAATTGA
TTTCAGGCAAACGAATTCTTCTCCTTGCAAATTCATCATTCTGAACCTGGAGCTAGTGGCAAGAAGCATA
TCAAAAATCTCAACCATACCTTCTACGCATTTACCTTGGTTCCTGTCCAATAATAAATTAGGTGCAAATA
ATAATTTTACAGGGTGCTCCATACTTCTCCACACTAATCCGATCATCAATATTTCTAACCACGCGCATTC
AAGAAGATGTACCTGGTCATGTAATGTCAAGTCAACAAAGCCGGGAACTCTTTTGGCCCAATTAATCATA
TGAACTAATTCCCTGTCTGCTAGATTTGTCAAAAGACCCATCATGGAAGCCTCGGAAAAAGGACGAGTTG
GGTCGTATTCACTGTACAATATAGGTGGTTCAGCATCAAGTAGTGCGGAAACCATTTGATCAGCGGTCAA
AGACAGTGCAAGAGAATTCTTCTTAGATCTTTTGATCATTAATGGGCTTGGCCACAAGTTGGCTGCCCTC
ATGTCTCCAGCGCTTGGATCTTCTAGGGTTGAGGCTGCTGCCGGAGTGCCCCCACCTCCTGTATGGATCT
TTGTATGTCTCTTTCTTTCATCAGATCTGGCGAACTTTCTTCCACAAATGTCACACGCGAACGGCTTCTC
GCCGGTGTGGGTTCTAATGTGCGTAGTCAAATGGTCACTTCTGCTGAAGTTTCTCATACAGATTCTACAT
TGGAAAGGCTTTTGGCCGGTGTGAATACGAATATGCCTAGTCAGCTCGTCAGATCTGCTGAATCTCCTAT
CACAACTTTCTACAGGGCAAGCGTAGGGTCTCGTTCCCATTGTTAATTCAGTAAATTTTCGATCTTGGGA
AGAAAAAAGCAGTAAGCGTGAAAAATCTAAAAGCTGATGTAGTAGAAGATCCTATTCTTTAACAAAGATT
GACCTTTTCTTTTTCTTCTTGGTTTGAGTAGAAAGGGGAAGGAAGAATACAAGAGAGAGGAAAAAAAGGA
AGATAAAAAGAGAGCGTGATATAAATGAATATATATTAAACAAGAGAGATTGGGAAGGAAAGGATCAAAC
AAACCCAAAAATATTTCAAAAAGGAGAGAGAGAGGCGAGTTTGGTTTCAAAACGGTTTATTTATTTATGC
AAGAGGACGTGGAAGAAAAAGAAGAAGGAAGAAAAAAATTTGAAAGAAAAAAACGCGTGGCGGGTAAAGA
AGAAAATGGAAAATAGAGGCCGGGTGACAGAGAAATATTGAGGGTTAATTGGAAAATATGTTAGGGTGAG
GCATATGTTTTTAAAGGGATGCATGCGAATTGCATATCTTTCCATAGATTTTCAATTTTTGATGTCTCCA
TGGTGGTACAGAGAACTTGTAAACAATTCGGTCCCTACATGTGAGGAAATTCGCTGTGACACTTTTATCA
CTGAACTCCAAATTTAAAAAATAGCATAAAATTCGTTATACAGCAAATCTATGTGTTGCAATTAAGAACT
AAAAGATATAGAGTGCATATTTTCAAGAAGGATAGTAAGCTGGCAAATCAAGTCTTAGCCTTGTTCAATG
GGTTCTTACCGTACTTCTTTTCCAACTTAGAGATGTAGGTAATCAATCTTCTGTGGGACTTAGAATCAAC
GGACAAGATGAAAGACAACCAACCTCTAACATGTTCGATTTCGGAGGATTTACCGCAGAAAATATGGTGG
ATCTTGGCTCTGATTTCTTTGTACTTTTCTCTACCAATACCAACCTTTTCTTGGGAGATAACCAAACCGG
TAACTTTTCTTTGGGATCTTGGACCAGAAATACAGGTCTTTTTGGAGTTGATGACCAAACCTTCTGATGG
AATAATGGAGAACAAGAAGTCTCTGGCCTTAACAACTTTCTTCATAGATTGAGCAGACAAGGTCAAGTCA
TCAGCGTATCTAGTGTATATCAAACCTCTAGAACCAGCATAACCTTGAATTCTGTAGTCCAACTTGGAGC
AAATCAAGTTAGCCAATTTTGGAGAAGATGGAGCACCTTGTGGCAACAAGTTCTTGTAGCAGCAAATCTT
GGTCAAAACAGAGGAGATCAATCTGTTGTAACCCAAAGAATGGAAAACACCGAAAACCTTGTTAGCAGTC
AAAGATGGGAAGAAATCTTCCAAGTCGATGTTCAAAATGAAGTTGGCACCAATATGTGGAGTGGCATTGT
TCAAGATGGATTGGTGCTTTTCAAAACCGATAGAAAATGGGGAGGAGGATAACTTGTCCAAGATGTTTCT
CAAAACCCAACCTTGTAAAGCCTTCAATTCTCTGGATGGTTGGTAGATAGTTCTCATTCTCTTTTCTGGA
CCCTTCTTTTCAACAGTGTAGATTCTGTATCTGAAATCGGCGGTGTAGATCAATAATCTCAAGGTTTCAA
CAGAAATTCTGGTAGCCTTAGACATATCGTGCAAGTTGTTCATGACTGGCAAACCCAAATTTCTCAATCT
GAAGGTGTTCAAGTATTCAGCGGACTTGACCTTTCTTTTCTTCTTTGGTGGCATTTATATTGAATTTATA
TTGAATTTTCAAAAATTCTTACTTTTTTTTTGGATGGACGCAAAGAAGTTTAATAATCATATTACATGGC
ATTACCACCATATACATATCCATATACATATCCATATCTAATCTTACTTATATGTTGTGGAAATGTAAAG
AGCCCCATTATCTTAGCCTAAAAAAACCTTCTCTTTGGAACTTTCAGTAATACGCTTAACTGCTCATTGC
TATATTGAAGTGCGGCCGCGTGGGCGTGCGTGGGCGGGCGTGGGCGTGCGTGGGCGGGCGTGGGCGTGCG
TGGGCGTCTAGACCGTGCGTCCTCGTCTTCACCGGTCGCGTTCCTGAAACGCAGATGTGCCTCGCGCCGC
ACTGCTCCGAACAATAAAGATTCTACAATACTAGCTTTTATGGTTATGAAGAGGAAAAATTGGCAGTAAC
CTGGCCCCACAAACCTTCAAATTAACGAATCAAATTAACAACCATAGGATGATAATGCGATTAGTTTTTT
AGCCTTATTTCTGGGGTAATTAATCAGCGAAGCGATGATTTTTGATCTATTAACAGATATATAAATGGAA
AAGCTGCATAACCACTTTAACTAATACTTTCAACATTTTCAGTTTGTATTACTTCTTATTCAAATGTCAT
AAAAGTATCAACAAAAAATTGTTAATATACCTCTATACTTTAACGTCAAGGAGAAAAAACTATAAACTAG
TGGATCCCCCGGGAAAAAAATGGACAAGAAGTACTCCATTGGGCTCGATATCGGCACAAACAGCGTCGGT
TGGGCCGTCATTACGGACGAGTACAAGGTGCCGAGCAAAAAATTCAAAGTTCTGGGCAATACCGATCGCC
ACAGCATAAAGAAGAACCTCATTGGCGCCCTCCTGTTCGACTCCGGGGAGACGGCCGAAGCCACGCGGCT
CAAAAGAACAGCACGGCGCAGATATACCCGCAGAAAGAATCGGATCTGCTACCTGCAGGAGATCTTTAGT
AATGAGATGGCTAAGGTGGATGACTCTTTCTTCCATAGGCTGGAGGAGTCCTTTTTGGTGGAGGAGGATA
AAAAGCACGAGCGCCACCCAATCTTTGGCAATATCGTGGACGAGGTGGCGTACCATGAAAAGTACCCAAC
CATATATCATCTGAGGAAGAAGCTTGTAGACAGTACTGATAAGGCTGACTTGCGGTTGATCTATCTCGCG
CTGGCGCATATGATCAAATTTCGGGGACACTTCCTCATCGAGGGGGACCTGAACCCAGACAACAGCGATG
TCGACAAACTCTTTATCCAACTGGTTCAGACTTACAATCAGCTTTTCGAAGAGAACCCGATCAACGCATC
CGGAGTTGACGCCAAAGCAATCCTGAGCGCTAGGCTGTCCAAATCCCGGCGGCTCGAAAACCTCATCGCA
CAGCTCCCTGGGGAGAAGAAGAACGGCCTGTTTGGTAATCTTATCGCCCTGTCACTCGGGCTGACCCCCA
ACTTTAAATCTAACTTCGACCTGGCCGAAGATGCCAAGCTTCAACTGAGCAAAGACACCTACGATGATGA
TCTCGACAATCTGCTGGCCCAGATCGGCGACCAGTACGCAGACCTTTTTTTGGCGGCAAAGAACCTGTCA
GACGCCATTCTGCTGAGTGATATTCTGCGAGTGAACACGGAGATCACCAAAGCTCCGCTGAGCGCTAGTA
TGATCAAGCGCTATGATGAGCACCACCAAGACTTGACTTTGCTGAAGGCCCTTGTCAGACAGCAACTGCC
TGAGAAGTACAAGGAAATTTTCTTCGATCAGTCTAAAAATGGCTACGCCGGATACATTGACGGCGGAGCA
AGCCAGGAGGAATTTTACAAATTTATTAAGCCCATCTTGGAAAAAATGGACGGCACCGAGGAGCTGCTGG
TAAAGCTTAACAGAGAAGATCTGTTGCGCAAACAGCGCACTTTCGACAATGGAAGCATCCCCCACCAGAT
TCACCTGGGCGAACTGCACGCTATCCTCAGGCGGCAAGAGGATTTCTACCCCTTTTTGAAAGATAACAGG
GAAAAGATTGAGAAAATCCTCACATTTCGGATACCCTACTATGTAGGCCCCCTCGCCCGGGGAAATTCCA
GATTCGCGTGGATGACTCGCAAATCAGAAGAGACCATCACTCCCTGGAACTTCGAGGAAGTCGTGGATAA
GGGGGCCTCTGCCCAGTCCTTCATCGAAAGGATGACTAACTTTGATAAAAATCTGCCTAACGAAAAGGTG
CTTCCTAAACACTCTCTGCTGTACGAGTACTTCACAGTTTATAACGAGCTCACCAAGGTCAAATACGTCA
CAGAAGGGATGAGAAAGCCAGCATTCCTGTCTGGAGAGCAGAAGAAAGCTATCGTGGACCTCCTCTTCAA
GACGAACCGGAAAGTTACCGTGAAACAGCTCAAAGAAGACTATTTCAAAAAGATTGAATGTTTCGACTCT
GTTGAAATCAGCGGAGTGGAGGATCGCTTCAACGCATCCCTGGGAACGTATCACGATCTCCTGAAAATCA
TTAAAGACAAGGACTTCCTGGACAATGAGGAGAACGAGGACATTCTTGAGGACATTGTCCTCACCCTTAC
GTTGTTTGAAGATAGGGAGATGATTGAAGAACGCTTGAAAACTTACGCTCATCTCTTCGACGACAAAGTC
ATGAAACAGCTCAAGAGGCGCCGATATACAGGATGGGGGCGGCTGTCAAGAAAACTGATCAATGGGATCC
GAGACAAGCAGAGTGGAAAGACAATCCTGGATTTTCTTAAGTCCGATGGATTTGCCAACCGGAACTTCAT
GCAGTTGATCCATGATGACTCTCTCACCTTTAAGGAGGACATCCAGAAAGCACAAGTTTCTGGCCAGGGG
GACAGTCTTCACGAGCACATCGCTAATCTTGCAGGTAGCCCAGCTATCAAAAAGGGAATACTGCAGACCG
TTAAGGTCGTGGATGAACTCGTCAAAGTAATGGGAAGGCATAAGCCCGAGAATATCGTTATCGAGATGGC
CCGAGAGAACCAAACTACCCAGAAGGGACAGAAGAACAGTAGGGAAAGGATGAAGAGGATTGAAGAGGGT
ATAAAAGAACTGGGGTCCCAAATCCTTAAGGAACACCCAGTTGAAAACACCCAGCTTCAGAATGAGAAGC
TCTACCTGTACTACCTGCAGAACGGCAGGGACATGTACGTGGATCAGGAACTGGACATCAATCGGCTCTC
CGACTACGACGTGGATCATATCGTGCCCCAGTCTTTTCTCAAAGATGATTCTATTGATAATAAAGTGTTG
ACAAGATCCGATAAAAATAGAGGGAAGAGTGATAACGTCCCCTCAGAAGAAGTTGTCAAGAAAATGAAAA
ATTATTGGCGGCAGCTGCTGAACGCCAAACTGATCACACAACGGAAGTTCGATAATCTGACTAAGGCTGA
ACGAGGTGGCCTGTCTGAGTTGGATAAAGCCGGCTTCATCAAAAGGCAGCTTGTTGAGACACGCCAGATC
ACCAAGCACGTGGCCCAAATTCTCGATTCACGCATGAACACCAAGTACGATGAAAATGACAAACTGATTC
GAGAGGTGAAAGTTATTACTCTGAAGTCTAAGCTGGTCTCAGATTTCAGAAAGGACTTTCAGTTTTATAA
GGTGAGAGAGATCAACAATTACCACCATGCGCATGATGCCTACCTGAATGCAGTGGTAGGCACTGCACTT
ATCAAAAAATATCCCAAGCTTGAATCTGAATTTGTTTACGGAGACTATAAAGTGTACGATGTTAGGAAAA
TGATCGCAAAGTCTGAGCAGGAAATAGGCAAGGCCACCGCTAAGTACTTCTTTTACAGCAATATTATGAA
TTTTTTCAAGACCGAGATTACACTGGCCAATGGAGAGATTCGGAAGCGACCACTTATCGAAACAAACGGA
GAAACAGGAGAAATCGTGTGGGACAAGGGTAGGGATTTCGCGACAGTCCGGAAGGTCCTGTCCATGCCGC
AGGTGAACATCGTTAAAAAGACCGAAGTACAGACCGGAGGCTTCTCCAAGGAAAGTATCCTCCCGAAAAG
GAACAGCGACAAGCTGATCGCACGCAAAAAAGATTGGGACCCCAAGAAATACGGCGGATTCGATTCTCCT
ACAGTCGCTTACAGTGTACTGGTTGTGGCCAAAGTGGAGAAAGGGAAGTCTAAAAAACTCAAAAGCGTCA
AGGAACTGCTGGGCATCACAATCATGGAGCGATCAAGCTTCGAAAAAAACCCCATCGACTTTCTCGAGGC
GAAAGGATATAAAGAGGTCAAAAAAGACCTCATCATTAAGCTTCCCAAGTACTCTCTCTTTGAGCTTGAA
AACGGCCGGAAACGAATGCTCGCTAGTGCGGGCGAGCTGCAGAAAGGTAACGAGCTGGCACTGCCCTCTA
AATACGTTAATTTCTTGTATCTGGCCAGCCACTATGAAAAGCTCAAAGGGTCTCCCGAAGATAATGAGCA
GAAGCAGCTGTTCGTGGAACAACACAAACACTACCTTGATGAGATCATCGAGCAAATAAGCGAATTCTCC
AAAAGAGTGATCCTCGCCGACGCTAACCTCGATAAGGTGCTTTCTGCTTACAATAAGCACAGGGATAAGC
CCATCAGGGAGCAGGCAGAAAACATTATCCACTTGTTTACTCTGACCAACTTGGGCGCGCCTGCAGCCTT
CAAGTACTTCGACACCACCATAGACAGAAAGCGGTACACCTCTACAAAGGAGGTCCTGGACGCCACACTG
ATTCATCAGTCAATTACGGGGCTCTATGAAACAAGAATCGACCTCTCTCAGCTCGGTGGAGACAGCAGGG
CTGACCCCAAGAAGAAGAGGAAGGTGTGATCTCTTCTCGAGTCATGTAATTAGTTATGTCACGCTTACAT
TCACGCCCTCCCCCCACATCCGCTCTAACCGAAAAGGAAGGAGTTAGACAACCTGAAGTCTAGGTCCCTA
TTTATTTTTTTATAGTTATGTTAGTATTAAGAACGTTATTTATATTTCAAATTTTTCTTTTTTTTCTGTA
CAGACGCGTGTACGCATGTAACATTATACTGAAAACCTTGCTTGAGAAGGTTTTGGGACGCTCGAAGGCT
TTAATTTCATCCGGGAGCTGCATGTGTCAGAGGTTTTCACCGTCATCACCGAAACGCGCGAGACGAAAGG
GCCTCGTGATACGCCTATTTTTATAGGTTAATGTCATGATAATAATGGTTTCTTAGACGGATCGCTTGCC
TGTAACTTACACGCGCCTCGTATCTTTTAATGATGGAATAATTTGGGAATTTACTCTGTGTTTATTTATT
TTTATGTTTTGTATTTGGATTTTAGAAAGTAAATAAAGAAGGTAGAAGAGTTACGGAATGAAGAAAAAAA
AATAAACAAAGGTTTAAAAAATTTCAACAAAAAGCGTACTTTACATATATATTTATTAGACAAGAAAAGC
AGATTAAATAGATATACATTCGATTAACGATAAGTAAAATGTAAAATCACAGGATTTTCGTGTGTGGTCT
TCTACACAGACAAGATGAAACAATTCGGCATTAATACCTGAGAGCAGGAAGAGCAAGATAAAAGGTAGTA
TTTGTTGGCGATCCCCCTAGAGTCTTTTACATCTTCGGAAAACAAAAACTATTTTTTCTTTAATTTCTTT
TTTTACTTTCTATTTTTAATTTATATATTTATATTAAAAAATTTAAATTATAATTATTTTTATAGCACGT
GATGAAAAGGACCCAGGTGGCACTTTTCGGGGAAATGTGCGCGGAACCCCTATTTGTTTATTTTTCTAAA
TACATTCAAATATGTATCCGCTCATGAGACAATAACCCTGATAAATGCTTCAATAATATTGAAAAAGGAA
GAGTATGAGTATTCAACATTTCCGTGTCGCCCTTATTCCCTTTTTTGCGGCATTTTGCCTTCCTGTTTTT
GCTCACCCAGAAACGCTGGTGAAAGTAAAAGATGCTGAAGATCAGTTGGGTGCACGAGTGGGTTACATCG
AACTGGATCTCAACAGCGGTAAGATCCTTGAGAGTTTTCGCCCCGAAGAACGTTTTCCAATGATGAGCAC
TTTTAAAGTTCTGCTATGTGGCGCGGTATTATCCCGTATTGACGCCGGGCAAGAGCAACTCGGTCGCCGC
ATACACTATTCTCAGAATGACTTGGTTGAGTACTCACCAGTCACAGAAAAGCATCTTACGGATGGCATGA
CAGTAAGAGAATTATGCAGTGCTGCCATAACCATGAGTGATAACACTGCGGCCAACTTACTTCTGACAAC
GATCGGAGGACCGAAGGAGCTAACCGCTTTTTTGCACAACATGGGGGATCATGTAACTCGCCTTGATCGT
TGGGAACCGGAGCTGAATGAAGCCATACCAAACGACGAGCGTGACACCACGATGCCTGTAGCAATGGCAA
CAACGTTGCGCAAACTATTAACTGGCGAACTACTTACTCTAGCTTCCCGGCAACAATTAATAGACTGGAT
GGAGGCGGATAAAGTTGCAGGACCACTTCTGCGCTCGGCCCTTCCGGCTGGCTGGTTTATTGCTGATAAA
TCTGGAGCCGGTGAGCGTGGGTCTCGCGGTATCATTGCAGCACTGGGGCCAGATGGTAAGCCCTCCCGTA
TCGTAGTTATCTACACGACGGGGAGTCAGGCAACTATGGATGAACGAAATAGACAGATCGCTGAGATAGG
TGCCTCACTGATTAAGCATTGGTAACTGTCAGACCAAGTTTACTCATATATACTTTAGATTGATTTAAAA
CTTCATTTTTAATTTAAAAGGATCTAGGTGAAGATCCTTTTTGATAATCTCATGACCAAAATCCCTTAAC
GTGAGTTTTCGTTCCACTGAGCGTCAGACCCCGTAGAAAAGATCAAAGGATCTTCTTGAGATCCTTTTTT
TCTGCGCGTAATCTGCTGCTTGCAAACAAAAAAACCACCGCTACCAGCGGTGGTTTGTTTGCCGGATCAA
GAGCTACCAACTCTTTTTCCGAAGGTAACTGGCTTCAGCAGAGCGCAGATACCAAATACTGTTCTTCTAG
TGTAGCCGTAGTTAGGCCACCACTTCAAGAACTCTGTAGCACCGCCTACATACCTCGCTCTGCTAATCCT
GTTACCAGTGGCTGCTGCCAGTGGCGATAAGTCGTGTCTTACCGGGTTGGACTCAAGACGATAGTTACCG
GATAAGGCGCAGCGGTCGGGCTGAACGGGGGGTTCGTGCACACAGCCCAGCTTGGAGCGAACGACCTACA
CCGAACTGAGATACCTACAGCGTGAGCTATGAGAAAGCGCCACGCTTCCCGAAGGGAGAAAGGCGGACAG
GTATCCGGTAAGCGGCAGGGTCGGAACAGGAGAGCGCACGAGGGAGCTTCCAGGGGGAAACGCCTGGTAT
CTTTATAGTCCTGTCGGGTTTCGCCACCTCTGACTTGAGCGTCGATTTTTGTGATGCTCGTCAGGGGGGC
GGAGCCTATGGAAAAACGCCAGCAACGCGGCCTTTTTACGGTTCCTGGCCTTTTGCTGGCCTTTTGCTCA
CATGTTCTTTCCTGCGTTA
Features (pLannotate 1.2.2; 28 found; start..end, strand, type, name):
      1..106     +  rep_origin     RSF ori (fragment): Plasmids containing the RSF 1030 origin of replication can be propagated in E. coli cells that contain additional plasmids with compatible origins.
    108..200     +  CDS            lacI (fragment): lac repressor; lacI; The lac repressor binds to the lac operator to inhibit transcription in E. coli. This inhibition can be relieved by adding lactose or isopropyl-β-D-thiogalactopyranoside (IPTG).
    213..234     +  protein_bind   CAP binding site: CAP binding activates transcription in the presence of cAMP. E. coli catabolite activator protein
    249..279     +  promoter       lac promoter: promoter for the E. coli lac operon
    283..305     +  protein_bind   lac operator (fragment): The lac repressor binds to the lac operator to inhibit transcription in E. coli. This inhibition can be relieved by adding lactose or isopropyl-β-D-thiogalactopyranoside (IPTG). lac repressor encoded by lacI
    348..366     +  promoter       T3 promoter: promoter for bacteriophage T3 RNA polymerase
    494..837     +  promoter       TEF promoter: Ashbya gossypii TEF promoter
    844..1408    +  CDS            NrsR (fragment): nourseothricin acetyltransferase; Streptomyces noursei nat1; confers resistance to nourseothricin
   1416..1613    +  terminator     TEF terminator: Ashbya gossypii TEF terminator
   1698..1721    -  misc_feature   MCS (fragment): pBluescript multiple cloning site
   1730..1748    -  promoter       T7 promoter: promoter for bacteriophage T7 RNA polymerase
   1751..1908    +  CDS            lacZα (fragment): LacZα fragment of β-galactosidase; lacZ fragment
   1912..2340    +  rep_origin     f1 ori (sequence partly withheld): f1 bacteriophage origin of replication; arrow indicates direction of (+) strand synthesis
   2368..2419    -  misc_feature   bom (fragment): basis of mobility region from pBR322
   2637..2867    -  CDS            VP16_HHV11 (fragment): Experimental evidence at protein level: Swiss-Prot protein existence level 1. May play a role in the aggregation of tegument proteins around nucleocapsids during virus morphogenesis. From Human herpesvirus 1 (strain 17) (HHV-1) (Human herpes simplex virus 1).
   2841..3725    -  CDS            ESR1 (fragment): ESR1_HUMAN - Also known as ESR, NR3A1. Experimental evidence at protein level: Swiss-Prot protein existence level 1. [Isoform 3]: Involved in activation of NOS3 and endothelial nitric oxide production (PubMed:21937726). Isoforms lacking one or several functional domains are thought to modulate transcriptional activity by competitive ligand or DNA binding and/or heterodimerization with the full-length receptor (PubMed:10970861). Binds to ERE and inhibits isoform 1 (PubMed:10970861). From Homo sapiens (Human).
   3906..3995    -  CDS            EGR1 (fragment): EGR1_SERCA - Also known as ZENK From Serinus canaria (Island canary) (Fringilla canaria).
   4742..5698    -  CDS            RT86_ECOLX: Protein predicted: Swiss-Prot protein existence level 4. Participates in the synthesis of a msDNA (a branched RNA linked by a 2',5'-phosphodiester linkage to a single-stranded DNA) of unknown function. The retron transcript serves as primer and template to the reaction, and codes for the RT. From Escherichia coli.
   5751..5962    +  promoter       GAL10 promoter (fragment): S. cerevisiae GAL10; inducible promoter, regulated by Gal4
   6034..6424    +  promoter       GAL1 promoter (fragment): S. cerevisiae GAL1; inducible promoter, regulated by Gal4
   6436..6454    +  misc_feature   MCS (fragment): pBluescript multiple cloning site
   6461..10564   +  CDS            cas9: CAS9_STRP1 - Also known as csn1 From Streptococcus pyogenes serotype M1.
  10659..10848   +  terminator     CYC1 terminator: S. cerevisiae CYC1; transcription terminator for CYC1
  10878..10913   -  CDS            rop (fragment): Rop protein, which maintains plasmids at low copy number; rop
  10981..11484   -  misc_feature   CEN/ARS: S. cerevisiae CEN6 centromere fused to an autonomously replicating sequence
  11521..11625   +  promoter       AmpR promoter: bla
  11626..12486   +  CDS            AmpR: β-lactamase; bla; confers resistance to ampicillin, carbenicillin, and related antibiotics
  12657..13245   +  rep_origin     ori: high-copy-number ColE1/pMB1/pBR322/pUC origin of replication
