[The description below was written by a language model from this plasmid's Addgene catalogue record and pLannotate feature annotations shown in this document.]
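Description:
pCas9-EcRT-Z3-Nat is a 13.3 kb low-copy yeast centromeric shuttle plasmid for estradiol-inducible co-expression of Streptococcus pyogenes Cas9 and the Escherichia coli Ec86 retron reverse transcriptase in Saccharomyces cerevisiae. In yeast it is maintained through a CEN6/ARS element and selected with nourseothricin, using a nourseothricin acetyltransferase gene flanked by the Ashbya gossypii TEF promoter and terminator. In E. coli it replicates at high copy from a ColE1/pUC-type origin and is selected with ampicillin via β-lactamase. An f1 origin and pBluescript-type remnants (lac promoter/operator, lacZα fragment, T3 and T7 promoters) are also present.

It derives from pCas9-EcRT-GAL-Nat, in which a divergent GAL1-GAL10 promoter drove the two enzymes. According to the depositor, that promoter was swapped by Gibson cloning for the synthetic Z3 promoter. The feature table still labels the intergenic region as GAL10 and GAL1 promoter fragments, which probably reflects a Z3 promoter built on a GAL1-GAL10 scaffold, though the record does not say so. From this region the Ec86 reverse transcriptase is read in one direction and Cas9, ending at a CYC1 terminator, in the other.

A separate cassette encodes the Z3EV transcription factor, seen in the annotation as a fusion of an EGR1-type zinc-finger DNA-binding region, the human estrogen receptor ligand-binding domain and the VP16 activation domain. The promoter driving it is not annotated. Estradiol binding lets Z3EV activate the Z3 promoter, so induction does not depend on a switch to galactose. No guide RNA or retron donor cassette appears in the feature table, so these are presumably supplied separately for retron-mediated CRISPR-Cas9 genome editing.
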