Addgene plasmid #232094: pCas9-EcRT-Z3-Nat
Purpose: Yeast CEN plasmid for estradiol-inducible expression of spCas9 and Ec86 reverse transcriptase.
Depositing lab: Jeffrey Lewis. Depositing organization: University of Arkansas. Publication: Improved vectors for retron-mediated CRISPR-Cas9 genome editing in Saccharomyces cerevisiae. Stuecker TN, Hood SE, Molina Pineda J, Lenaduwe S, Winter J, Sadhu MJ, Lewis JA. G3 (Bethesda). 2025 Aug 4:jkaf175. doi: 10.1093/g3journal/jkaf175. PubMed 40758833.
Backbone
  Vector backbone: pCas9-EcRT-GAL-Nat
  Vector type: Yeast Expression, CRISPR
  Selectable markers: Nourseothricin
Growth in bacteria
  Bacterial resistance: Ampicillin, 100 μg/mL
  Growth temperature: 37°C
  Growth strain: DH5alpha
  Copy number: High Copy
Gene/Insert
  Gene/Insert name: Z3 promoter and Z3EV transcription factor
  Species: Synthetic
  Promoter: Z3
  Cloning method: Gibson Cloning
Resource information
  A portion of this plasmid was derived from a plasmid made by: David Botstein, pRS416-yZ3EV-Z3pr (Addgene Plasmid #69099)
Terms and licenses: Academic/Nonprofit Terms; Industry Terms: Not Available to Industry
Depositor comments: The GAL1-GAL10 promoter driving expression of SpCas9 and Ec86 RT in pCas9-EcRT-GAL-Nat was swapped with an estradiol-inducible Z3 promoter and the Z3EV transcription factor was inserterted into the Mph1103I site. Please visit https://doi.org/10.1101/2024.08.06.606807 for bioRxiv preprint.
How to cite: pCas9-EcRT-Z3-Nat was a gift from Jeffrey Lewis (Addgene plasmid # 232094 ; http://n2t.net/addgene:232094 ; RRID:Addgene_232094)
